Addgene plasmid #208612: CRY2clust-mCherry-RANK
Purpose: Mammalian expression of CRY2clust-mCherry-RANK (Opto-RANKc)
Depositing lab: Tomohiro Ishii & Takao Nakata. Depositing organization: Institute of Science Tokyo. Publication: Development of an optogenetics tool, Opto-RANK, for control of osteoclast differentiation using blue light. Takada A, Asano T, Nakahama KI, Ono T, Nakata T, Ishii T. Sci Rep. 2024 Jan 19;14(1):1749. doi: 10.1038/s41598-024-52056-w. PubMed 38242937.
Backbone
  Vector backbone: pCAG-WPRE/N1 (modified pEGFP-N1)
  Backbone manufacturer: Modified from Clontech
  Backbone size w/o insert (bp): 5731
  Total vector size (bp): 10486
  Modifications to backbone: CMV promoter was replaced by CAG promoter, the woodchuck hepatitis virus posttranscriptional regulatory element (WPRE) was inserted, and EGFP was removed.
  Vector type: Mammalian Expression
Growth in bacteria
  Bacterial resistance: Kanamycin, 50 μg/mL
  Growth temperature: 37°C
  Growth strain: DH5alpha
  Copy number: High Copy
Gene/Insert
  Gene/Insert name: CRY2clust-mCherry-RANK (alt name: Opto-RANKc)
  Species: M. musculus (mouse), A. thaliana (mustard weed)
  Insert size (bp): 3510
  Entrez Gene: Cry2 (a.k.a. D130054K12Rik)
  Promoter: CAG
  Tag / fusion protein: mCherry
  Cloning method: Restriction Enzyme; 5′ cloning site NheI (not destroyed); 3′ cloning site NotI (not destroyed)
  Sequencing primers: 5′ GCAACGTGCTGGTTATTGTG; 3′ GCGTAAAAGGAGCAACATAG
Resource information
  A portion of this plasmid was derived from a plasmid made by: Dr. Won Do Heo (CRY2clust from mCherry-CRY2clust, Addgene ID 105624 ): One silent mutation at a KpnI site is introduced.
Terms and licenses: Academic/Nonprofit Terms; Industry Terms: Not Available to Industry
How to cite: CRY2clust-mCherry-RANK was a gift from Tomohiro Ishii & Takao Nakata (Addgene plasmid # 208612 ; http://n2t.net/addgene:208612 ; RRID:Addgene_208612)
