[The description below was written by a language model from this plasmid's Addgene catalogue record and pLannotate feature annotations shown in this document.]
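Description:
CRY2clust-mCherry-RANK, also called Opto-RANKc, is a mammalian expression plasmid built on pCAG-WPRE/N1, a modified pEGFP-N1 in which the CMV promoter was replaced by CAG, a WPRE was added and EGFP was removed. It replicates in E. coli at high copy from a ColE1/pUC-type origin and is selected with kanamycin. The NeoR/KanR gene sits behind tandem bacterial (AmpR) and SV40 early promoters and ends in an HSV TK polyadenylation signal, so the same marker could in principle allow G418 selection in mammalian cells. An f1 origin is also present. The catalogue lists a total size of 10,486 bp, whereas the sequenced record is 9,246 nt and is consistent with the sum of the stated backbone and insert sizes. The catalogue also links the mouse Cry2 gene entry, but the feature table identifies the CRY2 portion as Arabidopsis thaliana.

The payload is a single fusion open reading frame cloned between NheI and NotI. The CAG promoter (CMV enhancer, chicken β-actin promoter and chimeric intron) drives a fragment of Arabidopsis CRY2 in its CRY2clust form, followed by mCherry, a short linker left from the multiple cloning site, and a fragment of mouse RANK (Tnfrsf11a). The CRY2clust portion derives from an earlier plasmid and carries one silent mutation at a KpnI site. A WPRE and SV40 polyadenylation signal downstream enhance transcript processing and expression. CRY2 is a blue-light photoreceptor that oligomerises on illumination, and CRY2clust is a variant engineered for more efficient clustering. Fusing it to RANK, the receptor for RANKL that is essential for osteoclastogenesis, is intended to let blue light stand in for ligand-induced receptor clustering, while mCherry reports expression and localisation. The associated work describes it as an optogenetic tool for controlling osteoclast differentiation with blue light.
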