Features (pLannotate 1.2.2; 18 found; start..end, strand, type, name):
     61..364     +  enhancer       CMV enhancer: human cytomegalovirus immediate early enhancer
    366..643     +  promoter       chicken β-actin promoter: No description available
    644..1660    +  intron         chimeric intron: chimera between introns from chicken β-actin and rabbit β-globin
   1747..3258    +  CDS            CRY2 (fragment): CRY2_ARATH - Also known as PHH1 From Arabidopsis thaliana (Mouse-ear cress).
   3310..4017    +  CDS            mCherry: mCherry is a basic (constitutively fluorescent) red fluorescent protein published in 2004, derived from Discosoma sp.. It is reported to be a very rapidly-maturing monomer with low acid sensitivity.
   4018..4036    +  misc_feature   MCS (fragment): multiple cloning site
   4051..5229    +  CDS            Tnfrsf11a (fragment): TNR11_MOUSE - Also known as Rank. Experimental evidence at protein level: Swiss-Prot protein existence level 1. Receptor for TNFSF11/RANKL/TRANCE/OPGL; essential for RANKL- mediated osteoclastogenesis. Involved in the regulation of interactions between T-cells and dendritic cells. From Mus musculus (Mouse).
   5307..5895    +  misc_feature   WPRE: woodchuck hepatitis virus posttranscriptional regulatory element
   5928..6011    +  CDS            large T antigen (fragment): large T antigen from SV40 (simian virus 40)
   6034..6155    +  polyA_signal   SV40 poly(A) signal: SV40 polyadenylation signal
   6189..6617    -  rep_origin     f1 ori (sequence partly withheld): f1 bacteriophage origin of replication; arrow indicates direction of (+) strand synthesis
   6644..6748    +  promoter       AmpR promoter: bla
   6750..7107    +  promoter       SV40 promoter: SV40 enhancer and early promoter
   7142..7936    +  CDS            NeoR/KanR: aminoglycoside phosphotransferase from Tn5; aph(3')-II (or nptII); confers resistance to neomycin, kanamycin, and G418 (Geneticin®)
   7957..8109    +  CDS            ble (fragment): BLE_KLEPN - Experimental evidence at protein level: Swiss-Prot protein existence level 1. Binding protein with a strong affinity to the bleomycin family of antibiotics. Binds to CL990; an antimitotic-antibiotic compound. From Klebsiella pneumoniae.
   8168..8215    +  polyA_signal   HSV TK poly(A) signal: herpes simplex virus thymidine kinase polyadenylation signal (Cole and Stacy, 1985)
   8306..8322    -  polyA_signal   bGH poly(A) signal (fragment): bovine growth hormone polyadenylation signal
   8544..9132    +  rep_origin     ori: high-copy-number ColE1/pMB1/pBR322/pUC origin of replication
>Addgene plasmid #208612 | CRY2clust-mCherry-RANK | addgene full sequence | sequence record 416755 | Addgene NGS Result
TAGTTATTAATAGTAATCAATTACGGGGTCATTAGTTCATAGCCCATATATGGAGTTCCGCGTTACATAA
CTTACGGTAAATGGCCCGCCTGGCTGACCGCCCAACGACCCCCGCCCATTGACGTCAATAATGACGTATG
TTCCCATAGTAACGCCAATAGGGACTTTCCATTGACGTCAATGGGTGGAGTATTTACGGTAAACTGCCCA
CTTGGCAGTACATCAAGTGTATCATATGCCAAGTACGCCCCCTATTGACGTCAATGACGGTAAATGGCCC
GCCTGGCATTATGCCCAGTACATGACCTTATGGGACTTTCCTACTTGGCAGTACATCTACGTATTAGTCA
TCGCTATTACCATGGTCGAGGTGAGCCCCACGTTCTGCTTCACTCTCCCCATCTCCCCCCCCTCCCCACC
CCCAATTTTGTATTTATTTATTTTTTAATTATTTTGTGCAGCGATGGGGGCGGGGGGGGGGGGGGGGCGC
GCGCCAGGCGGGGCGGGGCGGGGCGAGGGGCGGGGCGGGGCGAGGCGGAGAGGTGCGGCGGCAGCCAATC
AGAGCGGCGCGCTCCGAAAGTTTCCTTTTATGGCGAGGCGGCGGCGGCGGCGGCCCTATAAAAAGCGAAG
CGCGCGGCGGGCGGGAGTCGCTGCGCGCTGCCTTCGCCCCGTGCCCCGCTCCGCCGCCGCCTCGCGCCGC
CCGCCCCGGCTCTGACTGACCGCGTTACTCCCACAGGTGAGCGGGCGGGACGGCCCTTCTCCTCCGGGCT
GTAATTAGCGCTTGGTTTAATGACGGCTTGTTTCTTTTCTGTGGCTGCGTGAAAGCCTTGAGGGGCTCCG
GGAGGGCCCTTTGTGCGGGGGGAGCGGCTCGGGGGGTGCGTGCGTGTGTGTGTGCGTGGGGAGCGCCGCG
TGCGGCTCCGCGCTGCCCGGCGGCTGTGAGCGCTGCGGGCGCGGCGCGGGGCTTTGTGCGCTCCGCAGTG
TGCGCGAGGGGAGCGCGGCCGGGGGCGGTGCCCCGCGGTGCGGGGGGGGCTGCGAGGGGAACAAAGGCTG
CGTGCGGGGTGTGTGCGTGGGGGGGTGAGCAGGGGGTGTGGGCGCGTCGGTCGGGCTGCAACCCCCCCTG
CACCCCCCTCCCCGAGTTGCTGAGCACGGCCCGGCTTCGGGTGCGGGGCTCCGTACGGGGCGTGGCGCGG
GGCTCGCCGTGCCGGGCGGGGGGTGGCGGCAGGTGGGGGTGCCGGGCGGGGCGGGGCCGCCTCGGGCCGG
GGAGGGCTCGGGGGAGGGGCGCGGCGGCCCCCGGAGCGCCGGCGGCTGTCGAGGCGCGGCGAGCCGCAGC
CATTGCCTTTTATGGTAATCGTGCGAGAGGGCGCAGGGACTTCCTTTGTCCCAAATCTGTGCGGAGCCGA
AATCTGGGAGGCGCCGCCGCACCCCCTCTAGCGGGCGCGGGGCGAAGCGGTGCGGCGCCGGCAGGAAGGA
AATGGGCGGGGAGGGCCTTCGTGCGTCGCCGCGCCGCCGTCCCCTTCTCCCTCTCCAGCCTCGGGGCTGT
CCGCGGGGGGACGGCTGCCTTCGGGGGGGACGGGGCAGGGCGGGGTTCGGCTTCTGGCGTGTGACCGGCG
GCTCTAGAGCCTCTGCTAACCATGTTCATGCCTTCTTCTTTTTCCTACAGCTCCTGGGCAACGTGCTGGT
TATTGTGCTGTCTCATCATTTTGGCAAAGAATTGATTTATCGCTAGTTAATTAAGCTAGCGCCACCATGA
AGATGGACAAAAAGACCATCGTCTGGTTTCGGAGAGATTTGAGAATAGAAGATAATCCCGCGCTCGCCGC
CGCGGCCCACGAGGGTTCCGTCTTCCCCGTTTTCATTTGGTGTCCTGAAGAAGAAGGCCAGTTTTATCCC
GGAAGGGCCTCTAGGTGGTGGATGAAGCAAAGTCTGGCCCATCTTAGCCAGTCACTGAAAGCACTGGGCA
GTGATCTTACCCTGATCAAGACACACAATACCATCTCTGCCATCCTCGACTGCATCAGGGTGACCGGCGC
AACGAAAGTCGTGTTTAACCACCTGTACGATCCAGTTAGTCTGGTGCGCGACCACACTGTGAAGGAGAAG
CTGGTGGAACGGGGGATCAGTGTGCAGAGCTACAACGGGGACCTTCTGTACGAGCCATGGGAGATCTATT
GCGAGAAAGGGAAACCGTTCACCTCCTTCAACAGTTACTGGAAGAAATGTTTGGATATGTCAATAGAGTC
CGTTATGTTGCCCCCTCCCTGGAGACTGATGCCGATTACTGCTGCTGCAGAGGCCATCTGGGCCTGCTCC
ATCGAGGAACTCGGTCTGGAAAATGAAGCAGAAAAGCCAAGCAATGCACTTCTCACTAGAGCCTGGAGCC
CCGGCTGGTCTAATGCCGACAAGCTGCTTAACGAGTTCATCGAAAAACAACTGATTGACTACGCGAAGAA
CTCCAAGAAAGTGGTAGGTAACTCAACTAGCTTGCTCTCTCCATATCTCCATTTTGGCGAGATTTCTGTC
CGCCATGTATTTCAGTGCGCTCGGATGAAACAGATTATCTGGGCTCGCGATAAAAACAGCGAAGGCGAAG
AAAGCGCCGATCTGTTCCTGCGAGGGATCGGACTTCGGGAATACTCCCGGTATATATGTTTCAACTTTCC
ATTCACACACGAGCAGAGTCTGTTGTCCCACCTCAGGTTCTTCCCCTGGGACGCCGATGTCGACAAATTC
AAGGCATGGAGACAGGGAAGGACAGGATACCCACTCGTGGATGCTGGCATGAGAGAGCTCTGGGCTACAG
GCTGGATGCACAACCGCATCCGGGTAATCGTGTCCTCATTTGCTGTCAAGTTTCTGCTCCTGCCTTGGAA
ATGGGGAATGAAGTACTTTTGGGATACCCTTCTCGACGCCGACTTGGAGTGTGACATTCTGGGATGGCAA
TATATTAGCGGGTCAATTCCTGACGGCCATGAGTTGGACAGGTTGGACAATCCGGCCTTGCAGGGAGCTA
AGTATGATCCCGAAGGAGAGTATATTCGACAGTGGCTCCCCGAGCTGGCCCGACTTCCTACGGAGTGGAT
TCACCATCCTTGGGACGCACCACTGACAGTGCTCAAGGCAAGCGGGGTGGAGCTGGGCACCAATTACGCT
AAGCCTATAGTTGATATAGATACAGCACGCGAGCTGCTGGCTAAAGCGATCTCTCGCACTCGGGAGGCGC
AGATTATGATCGGTGCTGCCGCCCGGGATCCACCGGATCTAGATAACGAATTCGATAGTGCTGGTAGTGC
TGGTAGTGCTGGTACTAGTATGGTGAGCAAGGGCGAGGAGGATAACATGGCCATCATCAAGGAGTTCATG
CGCTTCAAGGTGCACATGGAGGGCTCCGTGAACGGCCACGAGTTCGAGATCGAGGGCGAGGGCGAGGGCC
GCCCCTACGAGGGCACCCAGACCGCCAAGCTGAAGGTGACCAAGGGTGGCCCCCTGCCCTTCGCCTGGGA
CATCCTGTCCCCTCAGTTCATGTACGGCTCCAAGGCCTACGTGAAGCACCCCGCCGACATCCCCGACTAC
TTGAAGCTGTCCTTCCCCGAGGGCTTCAAGTGGGAGCGCGTGATGAACTTCGAGGACGGCGGCGTGGTGA
CCGTGACCCAGGACTCCTCCCTGCAGGACGGCGAGTTCATCTACAAGGTGAAGCTGCGCGGCACCAACTT
CCCCTCCGACGGCCCCGTAATGCAGAAGAAGACCATGGGCTGGGAGGCCTCCTCCGAGCGGATGTACCCC
GAGGACGGCGCCCTGAAGGGCGAGATCAAGCAGAGGCTGAAGCTGAAGGACGGCGGCCACTACGACGCTG
AGGTCAAGACCACCTACAAGGCCAAGAAGCCCGTGCAGCTGCCCGGCGCCTACAACGTCAACATCAAGTT
GGACATCACCTCCCACAACGAGGACTACACCATCGTGGAACAGTACGAACGCGCCGAGGGCCGCCACTCC
ACCGGCGGCATGGACGAGCTGTACAAGTCCGGACTCAGATCTCGAGTGGGTGGATCTGGAGGTTCATACT
ACAGGAAGGGAGGGAAAGCGCTGACAGCTAATTTGTGGAATTGGGTCAATGATGCTTGCAGTAGTCTAAG
TGGAAATAAGGAGTCCTCAGGGGACCGTTGTGCTGGTTCCCACTCGGCAACCTCCAGTCAGCAAGAAGTG
TGTGAAGGTATCTTACTAATGACTCGGGAGGAGAAGATGGTTCCAGAAGACGGTGCTGGAGTCTGTGGGC
CTGTGTGTGCGGCAGGTGGGCCCTGGGCAGAAGTCAGAGATTCTAGGACGTTCACACTGGTCAGCGAGGT
TGAGACGCAAGGAGACCTGTCGAGGAAGATTCCCACAGAGGATGAGTACACGGACCGGCCCTCGCAGCCT
TCGACTGGTTCACTGCTCCTAATCCAGCAGGGAAGCAAATCTATACCCCCATTCCAGGAGCCCCTGGAAG
TGGGGGAGAACGACAGTTTAAGCCAGTGTTTCACCGGGACTGAAAGCACGGTGGATTCTGAGGGCTGTGA
CTTCACTGAGCCTCCGAGCAGAACTGACTCTATGCCCGTGTCCCCTGAAAAGCACCTGACAAAAGAAATA
GAAGGTGACAGTTGCCTCCCCTGGGTGGTCAGCTCCAACTCAACAGATGGCTACACAGGCAGTGGGAACA
CTCCTGGGGAGGACCATGAACCCTTTCCAGGGTCCCTGAAATGTGGACCATTGCCCCAGTGTGCCTACAG
CATGGGCTTTCCCAGTGAAGCAGCAGCCAGCATGGCAGAGGCGGGAGTACGGCCCCAGGACAGGGCTGAT
GAGAGGGGAGCCTCAGGGTCCGGGAGCTCCCCCAGTGACCAGCCACCTGCCTCTGGGAACGTGACTGGAA
ACAGTAACTCCACGTTCATCTCTAGCGGGCAGGTGATGAACTTCAAGGGTGACATCATCGTGGTGTATGT
CAGCCAGACCTCGCAGGAGGGCCCGGGTTCCGCAGAGCCCGAGTCGGAGCCCGTGGGCCGCCCTGTGCAG
GAGGAGACGCTGGCACACAGAGACTCCTTTGCGGGCACCGCGCCGCGCTTCCCCGACGTCTGTGCCACCG
GGGCTGGGCTGCAGGAGCAGGGGGCACCCCGGCAGAAGGACGGGACATCGCGGCCGGTGCAGGAGCAGGG
TGGGGCGCAGACTTCACTCCATACCCAGGGGTCCGGACAATGTGCAGAAGGAGGTTCAGGTGGATCTGGT
ACCTGACCTCAGCGGCCGCACTAGTTTGAGTCGACGGCGCGCCATAGCTTATCGATAATCAACCTCTGGA
TTACAAAATTTGTGAAAGATTGACTGGTATTCTTAACTATGTTGCTCCTTTTACGCTATGTGGATACGCT
GCTTTAATGCCTTTGTATCATGCTATTGCTTCCCGTATGGCTTTCATTTTCTCCTCCTTGTATAAATCCT
GGTTGCTGTCTCTTTATGAGGAGTTGTGGCCCGTTGTCAGGCAACGTGGCGTGGTGTGCACTGTGTTTGC
TGACGCAACCCCCACTGGTTGGGGCATTGCCACCACCTGTCAGCTCCTTTCCGGGACTTTCGCTTTCCCC
CTCCCTATTGCCACGGCGGAACTCATCGCCGCCTGCCTTGCCCGCTGCTGGACAGGGGCTCGGCTGTTGG
GCACTGACAATTCCGTGGTGTTGTCGGGGAAATCATCGTCCTTTCCTTGGCTGCTCGCCTGTGTTGCCAC
CTGGATTCTGCGCGGGACGTCCTTCTGCTACGTCCCTTCGGCCCTCAATCCAGCGGACCTTCCTTCCCGC
GGCCTGCTGCCGGCTCTGCGGCCTCTTCCGCGTCTTCGCCTTCGCCCTCAGACGAGTCGGATCTCCCTTT
GGGCCGCCTCCCCGCATCGATACCGTGGATCCAAGGCCGCGACTCTAGATCATAATCAGCCATACCACAT
TTGTAGAGGTTTTACTTGCTTTAAAAAACCTCCCACACCTCCCCCTGAACCTGAAACATAAAATGAATGC
AATTGTTGTTGTTAACTTGTTTATTGCAGCTTATAATGGTTACAAATAAAGCAATAGCATCACAAATTTC
ACAAATAAAGCATTTTTTTCACTGCATTCTAGTTGTGGTTTGTCCAAACTCATCAATGTATCTTAAGGCG
TAAATTGTAAGCGTTAATATTTTGTTAAAATTCGCGTTAAATTTTTGTTAAATCAGCTCATTTTTTAACC
AATAGGCCGAAATCGGCAAAATCCCTTATAAATCAAAAGAATAGACCGAGATAGGGT
[37 nt withheld, positions 6288-6324]
AAAGAACGTGGACTCCAACGTCAAAGG
[49 nt withheld, positions 6352-6400]
T
[91 nt withheld, positions 6402-6492]
G
[124 nt withheld, positions 6494-6617]
CAGGTGGCACTTTTCGGGGAAATGTGCGCGGAACCCCTATTTGTTTATTTTTCTAAATACATTCAAATAT
GTATCCGCTCATGAGACAATAACCCTGATAAATGCTTCAATAATATTGAAAAAGGAAGAGTCCTGAGGCG
GAAAGAACCAGCTGTGGAATGTGTGTCAGTTAGGGTGTGGAAAGTCCCCAGGCTCCCCAGCAGGCAGAAG
TATGCAAAGCATGCATCTCAATTAGTCAGCAACCAGGTGTGGAAAGTCCCCAGGCTCCCCAGCAGGCAGA
AGTATGCAAAGCATGCATCTCAATTAGTCAGCAACCATAGTCCCGCCCCTAACTCCGCCCATCCCGCCCC
TAACTCCGCCCAGTTCCGCCCATTCTCCGCCCCATGGCTGACTAATTTTTTTTATTTATGCAGAGGCCGA
GGCCGCCTCGGCCTCTGAGCTATTCCAGAAGTAGTGAGGAGGCTTTTTTGGAGGCCTAGGCTTTTGCAAA
GATCGATCAAGAGACAGGATGAGGATCGTTTCGCATGATTGAACAAGATGGATTGCACGCAGGTTCTCCG
GCCGCTTGGGTGGAGAGGCTATTCGGCTATGACTGGGCACAACAGACAATCGGCTGCTCTGATGCCGCCG
TGTTCCGGCTGTCAGCGCAGGGGCGCCCGGTTCTTTTTGTCAAGACCGACCTGTCCGGTGCCCTGAATGA
ACTGCAAGACGAGGCAGCGCGGCTATCGTGGCTGGCCACGACGGGCGTTCCTTGCGCAGCTGTGCTCGAC
GTTGTCACTGAAGCGGGAAGGGACTGGCTGCTATTGGGCGAAGTGCCGGGGCAGGATCTCCTGTCATCTC
ACCTTGCTCCTGCCGAGAAAGTATCCATCATGGCTGATGCAATGCGGCGGCTGCATACGCTTGATCCGGC
TACCTGCCCATTCGACCACCAAGCGAAACATCGCATCGAGCGAGCACGTACTCGGATGGAAGCCGGTCTT
GTCGATCAGGATGATCTGGACGAAGAGCATCAGGGGCTCGCGCCAGCCGAACTGTTCGCCAGGCTCAAGG
CGAGCATGCCCGACGGCGAGGATCTCGTCGTGACCCATGGCGATGCCTGCTTGCCGAATATCATGGTGGA
AAATGGCCGCTTTTCTGGATTCATCGACTGTGGCCGGCTGGGTGTGGCGGACCGCTATCAGGACATAGCG
TTGGCTACCCGTGATATTGCTGAAGAGCTTGGCGGCGAATGGGCTGACCGCTTCCTCGTGCTTTACGGTA
TCGCCGCTCCCGATTCGCAGCGCATCGCCTTCTATCGCCTTCTTGACGAGTTCTTCTGAGCGGGACTCTG
GGGTTCGAAATGACCGACCAAGCGACGCCCAACCTGCCATCACGAGATTTCGATTCCACCGCCGCCTTCT
ATGAAAGGTTGGGCTTCGGAATCGTTTTCCGGGACGCCGGCTGGATGATCCTCCAGCGCGGGGATCTCAT
GCTGGAGTTCTTCGCCCACCCTAGGGGGAGGCTAACTGAAACACGGAAGGAGACAATACCGGAAGGAACC
CGCGCTATGACGGCAATAAAAAGACAGAATAAAACGCACGGTGTTGGGTCGTTTGTTCATAAACGCGGGG
TTCGGTCCCAGGGCTGGCACTCTGTCGATACCCCACCGAGACCCCATTGGGGCCAATACGCCCGCGTTTC
TTCCTTTTCCCCACCCCACCCCCCAAGTTCGGGTGAAGGCCCAGGGCTCGCAGCCAACGTCGGGGCGGCA
GGCCCTGCCATAGCCTCAGGTTACTCATATATACTTTAGATTGATTTAAAACTTCATTTTTAATTTAAAA
GGATCTAGGTGAAGATCCTTTTTGATAATCTCATGACCAAAATCCCTTAACGTGAGTTTTCGTTCCACTG
AGCGTCAGACCCCGTAGAAAAGATCAAAGGATCTTCTTGAGATCCTTTTTTTCTGCGCGTAATCTGCTGC
TTGCAAACAAAAAAACCACCGCTACCAGCGGTGGTTTGTTTGCCGGATCAAGAGCTACCAACTCTTTTTC
CGAAGGTAACTGGCTTCAGCAGAGCGCAGATACCAAATACTGTTCTTCTAGTGTAGCCGTAGTTAGGCCA
CCACTTCAAGAACTCTGTAGCACCGCCTACATACCTCGCTCTGCTAATCCTGTTACCAGTGGCTGCTGCC
AGTGGCGATAAGTCGTGTCTTACCGGGTTGGACTCAAGACGATAGTTACCGGATAAGGCGCAGCGGTCGG
GCTGAACGGGGGGTTCGTGCACACAGCCCAGCTTGGAGCGAACGACCTACACCGAACTGAGATACCTACA
GCGTGAGCTATGAGAAAGCGCCACGCTTCCCGAAGGGAGAAAGGCGGACAGGTATCCGGTAAGCGGCAGG
GTCGGAACAGGAGAGCGCACGAGGGAGCTTCCAGGGGGAAACGCCTGGTATCTTTATAGTCCTGTCGGGT
TTCGCCACCTCTGACTTGAGCGTCGATTTTTGTGATGCTCGTCAGGGGGGCGGAGCCTATGGAAAAACGC
CAGCAACGCGGCCTTTTTACGGTTCCTGGCCTTTTGCTGGCCTTTTGCTCACATGTTCTTTCCTGCGTTA
TCCCCTGATTCTGTGGATAACCGTATTACCGCCATGCAT
